>Addgene plasmid #52528 | pMH3 | depositor full sequence | sequence record 81488 | pMH3 sequence 4477 bps
GCCCCTGCAGCCGAATTATATTATTTTTGCCAAATAATTTTTAACAAAAGCTCTGAAGTCTTCTTCATTT
AAATTCTTAGATGATACTTCATCTGGAAAATTGTCCCAATTAGTAGCATCACGCTGTGAGTAAGTTCTAA
ACCATTTTTTTATTGTTGTATTATCTCTAATCTTACTACTCGATGAGTTTTCGGTATTATCTCTATTTTT
AACTTGGAGCAGGTTCCATTCATTGTTTTTTTCATCATAGTGAATAAAATCAACTGCTTTAACACTTGTG
CCTGAACACCATATCCATCCGGCGTAATACGACTCACTATAGGGAGAGCGGCCGCCAGATCTTCCGGATG
GCTCGAGATGGTGAGCAAGGGCGAGGAGCTGTTCACCGGGGTGGTGCCCATCCTGGTCGAGCTGGACGGC
GACGTAAACGGCCACAAGTTCAGCGTGTCCGGCGAGGGCGAGGGCGATGCCACCTACGGCAAGCTGACCC
TGAAGTTCATCTGCACCACCGGCAAGCTGCCCGTGCCCTGGCCCACCCTCGTGACCACCCTGACCTACGG
CGTGCAGTGCTTCAGCCGCTACCCCGACCACATGAAGCAGCACGACTTCTTCAAGTCCGCCATGCCCGAA
GGCTACGTCCAGGAGCGCACCATCTTCTTCAAGGACGACGGCAACTACAAGACCCGCGCCGAGGTGAAGT
TCGAGGGCGACACCCTGGTGAACCGCATCGAGCTGAAGGGCATCGACTTCAAGGAGGACGGCAACATCCT
GGGGCACAAGCTGGAGTACAACTACAACAGCCACAACGTCTATATCATGGCCGACAAGCAGAAGAACGGC
ATCAAGGTGAACTTCAAGATCCGCCACAACATCGAGGACGGCAGCGTGCAGCTCGCCGACCACTACCAGC
AGAACACCCCCATCGGCGACGGCCCCGTGCTGCTGCCCGACAACCACTACCTGAGCACCCAGTCCGCCCT
GAGCAAAGACCCCAACGAGAAGCGCGATCACATGGTCCTGCTGGAGTTCGTGACCGCCGCCGGGATCACT
CTCGGCATGGACGAGCTGTACAAGTAAACTAGTGAAGTTCCTATACTTTCTAGAGAATAGGAACTTCAAA
TAAACATATGCTGTTGGAATATACTATTCAACCTACAAAAATAACGTTAAACAACACTACTTTATATTTG
ATATGAATGGCCACACCTTTTATGCCATAAAACATATTGTAAGAGAATACCACTCTTTTTATTCCTTCTT
TCCTTCTTGTACGTTTTTTGCTGTGAGTAGGTCGTGGTGCTGGTGTTGCAGTTGAAATAACTTAAAATAT
AAATCATAAAACTCAAACATAAACTTGACTATTTATTTATTTATTAAGAAAGGAGGTACCGGTATGGCCA
AGCCTTTGTCTCAAGAAGAATCCACCCTCATTGAAAGAGCAACGGCTACAATCAACAGCATCCCCATCTC
TGAAGACTACAGCGTCGCCAGCGCAGCTCTCTCTAGCGACGGCCGCATCTTCACTGGTGTCAATGTATAT
CATTTTACTGGGGGACCTTGCGCAGAACTCGTGGTGCTGGGCACTGCTGCTGCTGCGGCAGCTGGCAACC
TGACTTGTATCGTCGCGATCGGAAATGAGAACAGGGGCATCTTGAGCCCCTGCGGACGGTGCCGACAGGT
TCTTCTCGATCTGCATCCTGGGATCAAAGCCATAGTGAAGGACAGTGATGGACAGCCGACGGCAGTTGGG
ATTCGTGAATTGCTGCCCTCTGGTTATGTGTGGGAGGGCTAGAAATTATTAAAAATAAAACTTTAAAAAT
AAATTTGTTTCTAACATATGGAAGTTCCTATACTTTCTAGAGAATAGGAACTTCATCTTTCTAGAAGATC
TCCTACAATATTCTCAGCTGCCATGGAAAATCGATGTTCTTCTTTTATTCTCTCAAGATTTTCAGGCTGT
ATATTAAAACTTATATTAAGAACTATGCTAACCACCTCATCAGGAACCGTTGTAGGTGGCGTGGGTTTTC
TTGGCAATCGACTCTCATGAAAACTACGAGCTAAATATTCAATATGTTCCTCTTGACCAACTTTATTCTG
CATTTTTTTTGAACGAGGTTTAGAGCAAGCTTCAGGAAACTGAGACAGGAATTTTATTAAAAATTTAAAT
TTTGAAGAAAGTTCAGGGTTAATAGCATCCATTTTTTGCTTTGCAAGTTCCTCAGCATTCTTAACAAAAG
ACGTCTCTTTTGACATGTTTAAAGTTTAAACCTCCTGTGTGAAATTATTATCCGCTCATAATTCCACACA
TTATACGAGCCGGAAGCATAAAGTGTAAAGCCTGGGGTGCCTAATGAGTGAGCTAACTCACATTAATTGC
GTTGCGCTCACTGCCAATTGCTTTCCAGTCGGGAAACCTGTCGTGCCAGCTGCATTAATGAATCGGCCAA
CGCGCGGGGAGAGGCGGTTTGCGTATTGGGCGCTCTTCCGCTTCCTCGCTCACTGACTCGCTGCGCTCGG
TCGTTCGGCTGCGGCGAGCGGTATCAGCTCACTCAAAGGCGGTAATACGGTTATCCACAGAATCAGGGGA
TAACGCAGGAAAGAACATGTGAGCAAAAGGCCAGCAAAAGGCCAGGAACCGTAAAAAGGCCGCGTTGCTG
GCGTTTTTCCATAGGCTCCGCCCCCCTGACGAGCATCACAAAAATCGACGCTCAAGTCAGAGGTGGCGAA
ACCCGACAGGACTATAAAGATACCAGGCGTTTCCCCCTGGAAGCTCCCTCGTGCGCTCTCCTGTTCCGAC
CCTGCCGCTTACCGGATACCTGTCCGCCTTTCTCCCTTCGGGAAGCGTGGCGCTTTCTCATAGCTCACGC
TGTAGGTATCTCAGTTCGGTGTAGGTCGTTCGCTCCAAGCTGGGCTGTGTGCACGAACCCCCCGTTCAGC
CCGACCGCTGCGCCTTATCCGGTAACTATCGTCTTGAGTCCAACCCGGTAAGACACGACTTATCGCCACT
GGCAGCAGCCACTGGTAACAGGATTAGCAGAGCGAGGTATGTAGGCGGTGCTACAGAGTTCTTGAAGTGG
TGGCCTAACTACGGCTACACTAGAAGGACAGTATTTGGTATCTGCGCTCTGCTGAAGCCAGTTACCTTCG
GAAAAAGAGTTGGTAGCTCTTGATCCGGCAAACAAACCACCGCTGGTAGCGGTGGTTTTTTTGTTTGCAA
GCAGCAGATTACGCGCAGAAAAAAAGGATCTCAAGAAGATCCTTTGATCTTTTCTACGGGGTCTGACGCT
CAGTGGAACGAAAACTCACGTTAAGGGATTTTGGTCATGAGATTATCAAAAAGGATCTTCACCTAGATCC
TTTTAAATTAAAAATGAAGTTTTAAATCAATCTAAAGTATATATGAGTAAACTTGGTCTGACAGTTACCA
ATGCTTAATCAGTGAGGCACCTATCTCAGCGATCTGTCTATTTCGTTCATCCATAGTTGCCTGACTCCCC
GTCGTGTAGATAACTACGATACGGGAGGGCTTACCATCTGGCCCCAGTGCTGCAATGATACCGCGAGACC
CACGCTCACCGGCTCCAGATTTATCAGCAATAAACCAGCCAGCCGGAAGGGCCGAGCGCAGAAGTGGTCC
TGCAACTTTATCCGCCTCCATCCAGTCTATTAATTGTTGCCGGGAAGCTAGAGTAAGTAGTTCGCCAGTT
AATAGTTTGCGCAACGTTGTTGCCATTGCTACAGGCATCGTGGTGTCACGCTCGTCGTTTGGTATGGCTT
CATTCAGCTCCGGTTCCCAACGATCAAGGCGAGTTACATGATCCCCCATGTTGTGCAAAAAAGCGGTTAG
CTCCTTCGGTCCTCCGATCGTTGTCAGAAGTAAGTTGGCCGCAGTGTTATCACTCATGGTTATGGCAGCA
CTGCATAATTCTCTTACTGTCATGCCATCCGTAAGATGCTTTTCTGTGACTGGTGAGTACTCAACCAAGT
CATTCTGAGAATAGTGTATGCGGCGACCGAGTTGCTCTTGCCCGGCGTCAATACGGGATAATACCGCGCC
ACATAGCAGAACTTTAAAAGTGCTCATCATTGGAAAACGTTCTTCGGGGCGAAAACTCTCAAGGATCTTA
CCGCTGTTGAGATCCAGTTCGATGTAACCCACTCGTGCACCCAACTGATCTTCAGCATCTTTTACTTTCA
CCAGCGTTTCTGGGTGAGCAAAAACAGGAAGGCAAAATGCCGCAAAAAAGGGAATAAGGGCGACACGGAA
ATGTTGAATACTCATACTCTTCCTTTTTCAATATTATTGAAGCATTTATCAGGGTTATTGTCTCATGAGC
GGATACATATTTGAATGTATTTAGAAAAATAAACAAATAGGGGTTCCGCGCACATTTCCCCGAAAAGTGC
CACCTGACGTCTAAGAAACCATTATTATCATGACATTAACCTATAAAAATAGGCGTATCACGAGGCC
Features (pLannotate 1.2.2; 14 found; start..end, strand, type, name):
    305..323     +  promoter       T7 promoter: promoter for bacteriophage T7 RNA polymerase
    358..1077    +  CDS            EGFP: the original enhanced GFP (Yang et al., 1996) mammalian codon-optimized
   1084..1117    -  protein_bind   FRT (minimal): supports FLP-mediated excision but not integration (Turan and Bode, 2011) FLP recombinase from the Saccharomyces cerevisiae 2μ plasmid
   1132..1384    +  promoter       copia promoter (fragment): strong promoter from the Drosophila transposable element copia (Sinclair et al., 1986)
   1394..1791    +  CDS            BSD (fragment): blasticidin S deaminase; Aspergillus terreus BSD; confers resistance to blasticidin
   1793..1822    +  misc_feature   P element 3' end (fragment): P element 3' end
   1841..1874    -  protein_bind   FRT (minimal): supports FLP-mediated excision but not integration (Turan and Bode, 2011) FLP recombinase from the Saccharomyces cerevisiae 2μ plasmid
   1876..2256    -  CDS            sinIR (fragment): T2S1_SALIN - Protein predicted: Swiss-Prot protein existence level 4. Recognizes the double-stranded sequence GGWCC and cleaves after G-1. From Salmonella infantis.
   2309..2339    -  promoter       lac UV5 promoter: E. coli lac promoter with an "up" mutation
   2354..2375    -  protein_bind   CAP binding site: CAP binding activates transcription in the presence of cAMP. E. coli catabolite activator protein
   2400..2483    -  CDS            lacI (fragment): lac repressor; lacI; The lac repressor binds to the lac operator to inhibit transcription in E. coli. This inhibition can be relieved by adding lactose or isopropyl-β-D-thiogalactopyranoside (IPTG).
   2666..3254    -  rep_origin     ori: high-copy-number ColE1/pMB1/pBR322/pUC origin of replication
   3425..4285    -  CDS            AmpR: β-lactamase; bla; confers resistance to ampicillin, carbenicillin, and related antibiotics
   4286..4390    -  promoter       AmpR promoter: bla
