[The description below was written by a language model from this plasmid's Addgene catalogue record and pLannotate feature annotations shown in this document.]
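Description:
pMH3 is a 4,477 bp template plasmid built in the pJet1.2 blunt-end cloning vector. It is not meant to be transfected or expressed itself, but to serve as a PCR template for generating homologous recombination donors that add a C-terminal GFP tag to chromosomal genes. The associated work concerns CRISPR/Cas9-assisted gene modification in cultured Drosophila cells. In bacteria the plasmid is maintained at high copy through a ColE1/pUC-type origin and selected with ampicillin via the β-lactamase gene and its native promoter. Remaining backbone elements include a T7 promoter upstream of the insert and a lac UV5 promoter with a CAP binding site. The lac UV5 promoter drives a partial restriction-endonuclease-like reading frame, annotated as a sinIR fragment. This probably corresponds to the lethal gene that pJet1.2 uses for positive selection and that is disrupted by the insert.

The insert starts with a promoterless EGFP coding sequence. Downstream lies a blasticidin resistance cassette in which a fragment of the strong Drosophila copia promoter drives blasticidin S deaminase, followed by a short match to the P element 3' end. Two minimal FRT sites in the same orientation flank the cassette. Amplifying the EGFP-marker unit with primers carrying gene-specific homology extensions gives a linear donor. When integrated in frame at the end of a target open reading frame, this donor places EGFP under the gene's own regulation, while blasticidin allows selection of modified cells. The FRT sites should then permit FLP-mediated excision of the marker, leaving the tag and a single FRT behind. The record does not specify linker sequences or which terminator follows the tag.
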