Addgene plasmid #52528: pMH3
Purpose: serves as PCR-template to generate HR donors for C-terminal GFP-tag
Depositing lab: Klaus Foerstemann. Depositing organization: Ludwig-Maximilians-Universitaet Muenchen (LMU). Publication: Efficient chromosomal gene modification with CRISPR/cas9 and PCR-based homologous recombination donors in cultured Drosophila cells. Bottcher R, Hollmann M, Merk K, Nitschko V, Obermaier C, Philippou-Massier J, Wieland I, Gaul U, Forstemann K. Nucleic Acids Res. 2014 Apr 19. 10.1093/nar/gku289 PubMed 24748663.
Backbone
  Vector backbone: pJet1.2
  Backbone manufacturer: Thermor Fisher / Fermentas
  Backbone size w/o insert (bp): 2972
  Total vector size (bp): 4477
  Vector type: blunt cloning kit
  Selectable markers: Blasticidin
Growth in bacteria
  Bacterial resistance: Ampicillin, 100 μg/mL
  Growth temperature: 37°C
  Growth strain: XL1 Blue
  Copy number: High Copy
Gene/Insert
  Gene/Insert name: eGFP and Blasticigin resistance cassette
  Species: Aequorea victoria
  Cloning method: Unknown
  Sequencing primers: 5′ taatacgactcactataggg
Terms and licenses: Academic/Nonprofit Terms; Industry Terms: Not Available to Industry
How to cite: pMH3 was a gift from Klaus Foerstemann (Addgene plasmid # 52528 ; http://n2t.net/addgene:52528 ; RRID:Addgene_52528)
