>Addgene plasmid #52528 | pMH3 | addgene partial sequence | sequence record 82638 | T7 5'-TAATACGACTCACTATAGGG-3'
CTCGAGATGGTGAGCAAGGGCGAGGAGCTGTTCACCGGGGTGGTGCCCATCCTGGTCGAGCTGGACGGCG
ACGTAAACGGCCACAAGTTCAGCGTGTCCGGCGAGGGCGAGGGCGATGCCACCTACGGCAAGCTGACCCT
GAAGTTCATCTGCACCACCGGCAAGCTGCCCGTGCCCTGGCCCACCCTCGTGACCACCCTGACCTACGGC
GTGCAGTGCTTCAGCCGCTACCCCGACCACATGAAGCAGCACGACTTCTTCAAGTCCGCCATGCCCGAAG
GCTACGTCCAGGAGCGCACCATCTTCTTCAAGGACGACGGCAACTACAAGACCCGCGCCGAGGTGAAGTT
CGAGGGCGACACCCTGGTGAACCGCATCGAGCTGAAGGGCATCGACTTCAAGGAGGACGGCAACATCCTG
GGGCACAAGCTGGAGTACAACTACAACAGCCACAACGTCTATATCATGGCCGACAAGCAGAAGAACGGCA
TCAAGGTGAACTTCAAGATCCGCCACAACATCGAGGACGGCAGCGTGCAGCTCGCCGACCACTACCAGCA
GAACACCCCCATCGGCGACGGCCCCGTGCTGCTGCCCGACAACCACTACCTGAGCACCCAGTCCGCCCTG
AGCAAAGACCCCAACGAGAAGCGCGATCACATGGTCCTGCTGGAGTTCGTGACCGCCGCCGGGATCACTC
TCGGCATGGACGAGCTGTACAAGTAAACTAGTGAAGTTCCTATACTTTCTAGAGAATAGGAACTTCAAAT
AAACATATGCTGTTGGAATATACTATTCAACCTACAAAAATAACGTTAAACAACACTACTTTATATTTGA
TATGAATGGCCACACCTTTTATGCCATAAAACATATTGTAAGAGAATACCACTCTTT
